>Addgene plasmid #13971 | pBS mEya1 (CT#671) | addgene partial sequence | sequence record 20151 | T3 5'-GCAATTAACCCTCACTAAAGG-3'
CGACGGTATCGATAAGCTTGATATCGAATTCGGGAAACGAGAGCATTGTAGGGCTCAGCCATGTGCTCTA
TGTAATTAAGAGCTGACAGTGAAGCACAGTTAACAACCACTTCTAATTGTCTACCCCTGACCACAGGTGC
GAACGTCTCACAGCAGTTCCGATGTTGCTCTTTCCTCAAGTTGCAGGTCTATGGAAATGCAGGATCTAAC
CAGCCCGCATAGCCGACTGAGTGGTAGTAGCGAATCCCCCAGTGGTCCCAAACTCGATAGCTCTCATATA
AATAGTACTTCCATGACTCCCAATGGCACCGAAGTTAAAACAGAGCCAATGAGCAGCAGTGAAATAGCTT
CAACAGCAGCAGACGGGTCTTTAGACAGTTTCTCAGGTTCAGCTCTCGGAAGCAGCAGCTTTAGTCCAAG
ACCAGCTCACCCGTTCTCTCCACCACAGATTTATCCTTCCAAATCATACCCACATATTCTCCCTACCCCT
TCCTCACAAACTATGGCTGCATATGGGCAAACACAGTTTACCACAGGAATGCAACAAGCCACAGCCTACG
CCACGTACCCACAGCCTGGACAGCCCTATGGAATTTCCTCCTATGGTGCATTGTGGGCAGGCATCAAGAC
GGAAAGTGGATTGTCACAGTCTCAGTCACCTGGACAGACGGGATTTCTTAGCTATGGCACAAGCTTTGGT
ACCCCTCAACCTGGACAGGCACCGTACAGCTACCAGATGC
