[The description below was written by a language model from this plasmid's Addgene catalogue record.]
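Description:
pBS mEya1 is a mouse Eya1 sequence cloned into pBluescript KS+ (pBS KS+), a small, high-copy bacterial phagemid cloning vector of about 3 kb. The plasmid is propagated in standard E. coli cloning strains under ampicillin selection. Although it is catalogued as a bacterial expression vector, the depositor's note says it is intended as a template for an in situ hybridization probe rather than for protein production.

The Eya1 insert (Mus musculus; the gene is also known as bor) sits in the polylinker as an EcoRI fragment, with the EcoRI site preserved at both ends, so the fragment can be released intact with a single enzyme. Because the same site flanks both ends, the cloning was not directional, and the record does not state the orientation of the insert, its length, or which portion of the Eya1 transcript it covers. T3 and T7 are listed as the 5′ and 3′ sequencing primers, consistent with the Bluescript design in which opposing T3 and T7 phage RNA polymerase promoters flank the polylinker. This arrangement lets either strand be transcribed in vitro after linearizing the plasmid on the appropriate side, yielding labelled antisense riboprobes for detecting Eya1 mRNA and sense strands as controls. Which promoter gives the antisense probe would need to be confirmed by sequencing or restriction mapping.

The associated study examined Dach1 expression in the developing eye and ear of chick and mouse and its relationship to Pax and Eya genes, which fits using this plasmid to map Eya1 expression in mouse embryonic tissue. No feature table was provided, so these details rest on the catalogue fields alone.
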