Addgene plasmid #13971: pBS mEya1 (CT#671)
Depositing lab: Cliff Tabin. Depositing organization: Harvard Medical School. Publication: Dach1, a vertebrate homologue of Drosophila dachshund, is expressed in the developing eye and ear of both chick and mouse and is regulated independently of Pax and Eya genes. Heanue TA, Davis RJ, Rowitch DH, Kispert A, McMahon AP, Mardon G, Tabin CJ. Mech Dev. 2002 Feb . 111(1-2):75-87. 10.1016/S0925-4773(01)00611-6 PubMed 11804780.
Backbone
  Vector backbone: pBS KS+
  Backbone size w/o insert (bp): 3000
  Vector type: Bacterial Expression
Growth in bacteria
  Bacterial resistance: Ampicillin, 100 μg/mL
  Growth temperature: 37°C
  Growth strain: DH5alpha
  Copy number: High Copy
Gene/Insert
  Gene/Insert name: Eya1
  Species: M. musculus (mouse)
  Entrez Gene: Eya1 (a.k.a. bor)
  Cloning method: Restriction Enzyme; 5′ cloning site EcoRI (not destroyed); 3′ cloning site EcoRI (not destroyed)
  Sequencing primers: 5′ T3; 3′ T7
Resource information
  A portion of this plasmid was derived from a plasmid made by: Richard Maas
Terms and licenses: Academic/Nonprofit Terms; Industry Terms: Not Available to Industry
Depositor comments: For in situ probe.
How to cite: pBS mEya1 (CT#671) was a gift from Cliff Tabin (Addgene plasmid # 13971 ; http://n2t.net/addgene:13971 ; RRID:Addgene_13971)
